Addgene plasmid #89250: pET-6xHis-(pos28)GFP
Purpose: Expresses GFP with +28 theoretical charge in E.Coli
Depositing lab: David Liu. Depositing organization: Harvard University.
Backbone
  Vector backbone: pET29
  Backbone manufacturer: Novagen
  Backbone size w/o insert (bp): 5152
  Total vector size (bp): 5896
  Vector type: Bacterial Expression
Growth in bacteria
  Bacterial resistance: Ampicillin, 100 μg/mL
  Growth temperature: 37°C
  Growth strain: DH5alpha
  Growth instructions: Can also maintain in Mach1. For protein expression, transform into BL21 Star (DE3) cells. Induce at 0.6 OD with 0.5 mM IPTG final concentration. Growing overnight (16 hours) at 20-25 C.
  Copy number: High Copy
Gene/Insert
  Gene/Insert name: His6-(pos16)-GFP
  Species: Synthetic
  Insert size (bp): 745
  Promoter: T7
  Tag / fusion protein: His6 (N terminal on insert)
  Cloning method: Gibson Cloning
  Sequencing primers: 5′ T7 Promoter; 3′ T7 Terminator
Terms and licenses: Academic/Nonprofit Terms; Industry Terms: Not Available to Industry
How to cite: pET-6xHis-(pos28)GFP was a gift from David Liu (Addgene plasmid # 89250 ; http://n2t.net/addgene:89250 ; RRID:Addgene_89250)
