[The description below was written by a language model from this plasmid's Addgene catalogue record and pLannotate feature annotations shown in this document.]
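Description:
pET-6xHis-(pos28)GFP is a bacterial expression plasmid built on the Novagen pET29 backbone for producing a supercharged green fluorescent protein with a theoretical net charge of +28 in E. coli. It is about 5.9 kb and is propagated through a ColE1/pMB1-type origin. The catalogue lists it as high copy, although the feature table also shows the rop gene and the bom mobility region typical of pBR322-derived pET vectors. Selection is by ampicillin through a β-lactamase cassette with its own promoter, and an f1 origin is also present. Short tetracycline-resistance fragments are annotated as backbone remnants and are not functional markers.

The synthetic insert of roughly 745 bp was introduced by Gibson cloning and carries an N-terminal His6 tag for metal-affinity purification. Annotation matches the coding region to superfolder GFP, consistent with a surface-engineered variant of that scaffold. Transcription is driven by a T7 promoter followed by a lac operator and the T7 gene 10 ribosome binding site, and ends at the T7 terminator. The plasmid-encoded lacI gene supplies repressor, so expression stays low until IPTG is added in a host that provides T7 RNA polymerase, such as a DE3 lysogen. Fragments of an S-tag and another tag are annotated downstream of the GFP sequence. The record does not show whether these are translated, and they may simply be leftover vector sequence.

The catalogue names the insert "His6-(pos16)-GFP", whereas the plasmid name and stated purpose specify +28. The record does not resolve this discrepancy. The record gives no application beyond expressing the positively charged GFP in E. coli.
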