Features (pLannotate 1.2.2; 19 found; start..end, strand, type, name):
    250..268     +  promoter       T7 promoter: promoter for bacteriophage T7 RNA polymerase
    269..293     +  protein_bind   lac operator: The lac repressor binds to the lac operator to inhibit transcription in E. coli. This inhibition can be relieved by adding lactose or isopropyl-β-D-thiogalactopyranoside (IPTG). lac repressor encoded by lacI
    308..330     +  RBS            RBS: efficient ribosome binding site from bacteriophage T7 gene 10 (Olins and Rangwala, 1989)
    370..1080    +  CDS            Superfolder GFP: Superfolder GFP is a basic (constitutively fluorescent) green fluorescent protein published in 2005, derived from Aequorea victoria. It is reported to be a very rapidly-maturing weak dimer.
   1108..1149    +  CDS            S-Tag (fragment): affinity and epitope tag derived from pancreatic ribonuclease A
   1179..1196    +  CDS            SET1 (fragment): solubility-enhancement tag derived from T7 phage gene 10B
   1204..1251    +  terminator     T7 terminator: transcription terminator for bacteriophage T7 RNA polymerase
   1288..1743    +  rep_origin     f1 ori (sequence partly withheld): f1 bacteriophage origin of replication; arrow indicates direction of (+) strand synthesis
   1858..2718    -  CDS            AmpR: β-lactamase; bla; confers resistance to ampicillin, carbenicillin, and related antibiotics
   2719..2811    -  promoter       AmpR promoter: bla
   2892..3480    +  rep_origin     ori: high-copy-number ColE1/pMB1/pBR322/pUC origin of replication
   3666..3805    -  misc_feature   bom: basis of mobility region from pBR322
   3907..4098    -  CDS            rop: Rop protein, which maintains plasmids at low copy number; rop
   4115..4495    +  CDS            YPB1_ECOLX: Protein predicted: Swiss-Prot protein existence level 4. From Escherichia coli.
   4557..4621    -  CDS            TcR (fragment): tetracycline efflux protein; tet; confers resistance to tetracycline
   4636..4657    -  protein_bind   CAP binding site: CAP binding activates transcription in the presence of cAMP. E. coli catabolite activator protein
   4670..5752    -  CDS            lacI: lac repressor; lacI; The lac repressor binds to the lac operator to inhibit transcription in E. coli. This inhibition can be relieved by adding lactose or isopropyl-β-D-thiogalactopyranoside (IPTG).
   5753..5830    -  promoter       lacI promoter: lacI
   5838..224     -  CDS            TcR (fragment) (across the origin): tetracycline efflux protein; tet; confers resistance to tetracycline
>Addgene plasmid #89250 | pET-6xHis-(pos28)GFP | addgene full sequence | sequence record 176151 | Addgene NGS Result
GGCCGTTGAGCACCGCCGCCGCAAGGAATGGTGCATGCAAGGAGATGGCGCCCAACAGTCCCCCGGCCAC
GGGGCCTGCCACCATACCCACGCCGAAACAAGCGCTCATGAGCCCGAAGTGGCGAGCCCGATCTTCCCCA
TCGGTGATGTCGGCGATATAGGCGCCAGCAACCGCACCTGTGGCGCCGGTGATGCCGGCCACGATGCGTC
CGGCGTAGAGGATCGAGATCGATCTCGATCCCGCGAAATTAATACGACTCACTATAGGGGAATTGTGAGC
GGATAACAATTCCCCTCTAGAAATAATTTTGTTTAACTTTAAGAAGGAGATATACCATGGGTCATCACCA
CCACCATCACGGTGGCCGTAGCAAAGGTAAACGTCTGTTTCGTGGTAAAGTACCGATCTTAGTGAAATTA
AAGGGCGACGTGAACGGTCATAAATTTAGCGTGCGCGGCAAAGGCAAAGGTGACGCTACCCGTGGTAAAT
TGACCCTGAAGTTTATTTGCACAACAGGCAAATTACCCGTTCCGTGGCCCACCTTAGTGACCACCCTGAC
CTATGGCGTTCAGTGCTTCAGTCGTTACCCTAAACATATGAAACGTCACGATTTTTTCAAATCAGCCATG
CCTGAAGGATATGTTCAAGAGCGTACAATCAGCTTCAAGAAGGATGGCACCTATAAAACGCGTGCGGAAG
TGAAATTTGAAGGCCGCACATTAGTAAACCGTATCGAACTGAAAGGTCGTGACTTCAAAGAAAAAGGCAA
CATTTTAGGCCATAAGCTGGAATATAACTTTAATTCTCATAACGTGTATATTACGGCCGATAAACGCAAG
AATGGTATCAAGGCAAATTTCAAAATTCGCCATAACGTGAAAGACGGCAGCGTTCAATTAGCGGATCATT
ATCAACAAAACACGCCGATTGGTCGCGGGCCTGTACTGTTACCTCGCAACCACTACCTGAGCACCCGTTC
AGCACTGAGCAAAGATCCGAAAGAAAAACGCGATCACATGGTTCTGTTAGAATTCGTGACCGCTGCAGGC
ATTACTCACGGAATGGACGAACTCTACAAGTAATAATGAGGTACCCTCGAGTCTGGTAAAGAAACCGCTG
CTGCGAAATTTGAACGCCAGCACATGGACTCGTCTACTAGCGCAGCTTAATTAACCTAGGCTGCTGCCAC
CGCTGAGCAATAACTAGCATAACCCCTTGGGGCCTCTAAACGGGTCTTGAGGGGTTTTTTGCTGAAAGGA
GGAACTATATCCGGATTGGCGAATGGG
[124 nt withheld, positions 1288-1411]
C
[91 nt withheld, positions 1413-1503]
A
[49 nt withheld, positions 1505-1553]
CCTTTGACGTTGGAGTCCACGTTCTTT
[37 nt withheld, positions 1581-1617]
ACCCTATCTCGGTCTATTCTTTTGATTTATAAGGGATTTTGCCGATTTCGGCCTATTGGTTAAAAAATGA
GCTGATTTAACAAAAATTTAACGCGAATTTTAACAAAATATTAACGTTTACAATTTCTGGCGGCACGATG
GCATGAGATTATCAAAAAGGATCTTCACCTAGATCCTTTTAAATTAAAAATGAAGTTTTAAATCAATCTA
AAGTATATATGAGTAAACTTGGTCTGACAGTTACCAATGCTTAATCAGTGAGGCACCTATCTCAGCGATC
TGTCTATTTCGTTCATCCATAGTTGCCTGACTCCCCGTCGTGTAGATAACTACGATACGGGAGGGCTTAC
CATCTGGCCCCAGTGCTGCAATGATACCGCGAGACCCACGCTCACCGGCTCCAGATTTATCAGCAATAAA
CCAGCCAGCCGGAAGGGCCGAGCGCAGAAGTGGTCCTGCAACTTTATCCGCCTCCATCCAGTCTATTAAT
TGTTGCCGGGAAGCTAGAGTAAGTAGTTCGCCAGTTAATAGTTTGCGCAACGTTGTTGCCATTGCTACAG
GCATCGTGGTGTCACGCTCGTCGTTTGGTATGGCTTCATTCAGCTCCGGTTCCCAACGATCAAGGCGAGT
TACATGATCCCCCATGTTGTGCAAAAAAGCGGTTAGCTCCTTCGGTCCTCCGATCGTTGTCAGAAGTAAG
TTGGCCGCAGTGTTATCACTCATGGTTATGGCAGCACTGCATAATTCTCTTACTGTCATGCCATCCGTAA
GATGCTTTTCTGTGACTGGTGAGTACTCAACCAAGTCATTCTGAGAATAGTGTATGCGGCGACCGAGTTG
CTCTTGCCCGGCGTCAATACGGGATAATACCGCGCCACATAGCAGAACTTTAAAAGTGCTCATCATTGGA
AAACGTTCTTCGGGGCGAAAACTCTCAAGGATCTTACCGCTGTTGAGATCCAGTTCGATGTAACCCACTC
GTGCACCCAACTGATCTTCAGCATCTTTTACTTTCACCAGCGTTTCTGGGTGAGCAAAAACAGGAAGGCA
AAATGCCGCAAAAAAGGGAATAAGGGCGACACGGAAATGTTGAATACTCATACTCTTCCTTTTTCAATCA
TGATTGAAGCATTTATCAGGGTTATTGTCTCATGAGCGGATACATATTTGAATGTATTTAGAAAAATAAA
CAAATAGGTCATGACCAAAATCCCTTAACGTGAGTTTTCGTTCCACTGAGCGTCAGACCCCGTAGAAAAG
ATCAAAGGATCTTCTTGAGATCCTTTTTTTCTGCGCGTAATCTGCTGCTTGCAAACAAAAAAACCACCGC
TACCAGCGGTGGTTTGTTTGCCGGATCAAGAGCTACCAACTCTTTTTCCGAAGGTAACTGGCTTCAGCAG
AGCGCAGATACCAAATACTGTCCTTCTAGTGTAGCCGTAGTTAGGCCACCACTTCAAGAACTCTGTAGCA
CCGCCTACATACCTCGCTCTGCTAATCCTGTTACCAGTGGCTGCTGCCAGTGGCGATAAGTCGTGTCTTA
CCGGGTTGGACTCAAGACGATAGTTACCGGATAAGGCGCAGCGGTCGGGCTGAACGGGGGGTTCGTGCAC
ACAGCCCAGCTTGGAGCGAACGACCTACACCGAACTGAGATACCTACAGCGTGAGCTATGAGAAAGCGCC
ACGCTTCCCGAAGGGAGAAAGGCGGACAGGTATCCGGTAAGCGGCAGGGTCGGAACAGGAGAGCGCACGA
GGGAGCTTCCAGGGGGAAACGCCTGGTATCTTTATAGTCCTGTCGGGTTTCGCCACCTCTGACTTGAGCG
TCGATTTTTGTGATGCTCGTCAGGGGGGCGGAGCCTATGGAAAAACGCCAGCAACGCGGCCTTTTTACGG
TTCCTGGCCTTTTGCTGGCCTTTTGCTCACATGTTCTTTCCTGCGTTATCCCCTGATTCTGTGGATAACC
GTATTACCGCCTTTGAGTGAGCTGATACCGCTCGCCGCAGCCGAACGACCGAGCGCAGCGAGTCAGTGAG
CGAGGAAGCGGAAGAGCGCCTGATGCGGTATTTTCTCCTTACGCATCTGTGCGGTATTTCACACCGCAAT
GGTGCACTCTCAGTACAATCTGCTCTGATGCCGCATAGTTAAGCCAGTATACACTCCGCTATCGCTACGT
GACTGGGTCATGGCTGCGCCCCGACACCCGCCAACACCCGCTGACGCGCCCTGACGGGCTTGTCTGCTCC
CGGCATCCGCTTACAGACAAGCTGTGACCGTCTCCGGGAGCTGCATGTGTCAGAGGTTTTCACCGTCATC
ACCGAAACGCGCGAGGCAGCTGCGGTAAAGCTCATCAGCGTGGTCGTGAAGCGATTCACAGATGTCTGCC
TGTTCATCCGCGTCCAGCTCGTTGAGTTTCTCCAGAAGCGTTAATGTCTGGCTTCTGATAAAGCGGGCCA
TGTTAAGGGCGGTTTTTTCCTGTTTGGTCACTGATGCCTCCGTGTAAGGGGGATTTCTGTTCATGGGGGT
AATGATACCGATGAAACGAGAGAGGATGCTCACGATACGGGTTACTGATGATGAACATGCCCGGTTACTG
GAACGTTGTGAGGGTAAACAACTGGCGGTATGGATGCGGCGGGACCAGAGAAAAATCACTCAGGGTCAAT
GCCAGCGCTTCGTTAATACAGATGTAGGTGTTCCACAGGGTAGCCAGCAGCATCCTGCGATGCAGATCCG
GAACATAATGGTGCAGGGCGCTGACTTCCGCGTTTCCAGACTTTACGAAACACGGAAACCGAAGACCATT
CATGTTGTTGCTCAGGTCGCAGACGTTTTGCAGCAGCAGTCGCTTCACGTTCGCTCGCGTATCGGTGATT
CATTCTGCTAACCAGTAAGGCAACCCCGCCAGCCTAGCCGGGTCCTCAACGACAGGAGCACGATCATGCT
AGTCATGCCCCGCGCCCACCGGAAGGAGCTGACTGGGTTGAAGGCTCTCAAGGGCATCGGTCGAGATCCC
GGTGCCTAATGAGTGAGCTAACTTACATTAATTGCGTTGCGCTCACTGCCCGCTTTCCAGTCGGGAAACC
TGTCGTGCCAGCTGCATTAATGAATCGGCCAACGCGCGGGGAGAGGCGGTTTGCGTATTGGGCGCCAGGG
TGGTTTTTCTTTTCACCAGTGAGACGGGCAACAGCTGATTGCCCTTCACCGCCTGGCCCTGAGAGAGTTG
CAGCAAGCGGTCCACGCTGGTTTGCCCCAGCAGGCGAAAATCCTGTTTGATGGTGGTTAACGGCGGGATA
TAACATGAGCTGTCTTCGGTATCGTCGTATCCCACTACCGAGATGTCCGCACCAACGCGCAGCCCGGACT
CGGTAATGGCGCGCATTGCGCCCAGCGCCATCTGATCGTTGGCAACCAGCATCGCAGTGGGAACGATGCC
CTCATTCAGCATTTGCATGGTTTGTTGAAAACCGGACATGGCACTCCAGTCGCCTTCCCGTTCCGCTATC
GGCTGAATTTGATTGCGAGTGAGATATTTATGCCAGCCAGCCAGACGCAGACGCGCCGAGACAGAACTTA
ATGGGCCCGCTAACAGCGCGATTTGCTGGTGACCCAATGCGACCAGATGCTCCACGCCCAGTCGCGTACC
GTCTTCATGGGAGAAAATAATACTGTTGATGGGTGTCTGGTCAGAGACATCAAGAAATAACGCCGGAACA
TTAGTGCAGGCAGCTTCCACAGCAATGGCATCCTGGTCATCCAGCGGATAGTTAATGATCAGCCCACTGA
CGCGTTGCGCGAGAAGATTGTGCACCGCCGCTTTACAGGCTTCGACGCCGCTTCGTTCTACCATCGACAC
CACCACGCTGGCACCCAGTTGATCGGCGCGAGATTTAATCGCCGCGACAATTTGCGACGGCGCGTGCAGG
GCCAGACTGGAGGTGGCAACGCCAATCAGCAACGACTGTTTGCCCGCCAGTTGTTGTGCCACGCGGTTGG
GAATGTAATTCAGCTCCGCCATCGCCGCTTCCACTTTTTCCCGCGTTTTCGCAGAAACGTGGCTGGCCTG
GTTCACCACGCGGGAAACGGTCTGATAAGAGACACCGGCATACTCTGCGACATCGTATAACGTTACTGGT
TTCACATTCACCACCCTGAATTGACTCTCTTCCGGGCGCTATCATGCCATACCGCGAAAGGTTTTGCGCC
ATTCGATGGTGTCCGGGATCTCGACGCTCTCCCTTATGCGACTCCTGCATTAGGAAGCAGCCCAGTAGTA
GGTTGA
